Addgene plasmid #107392: pCMV-8xHis-Ub
Purpose: Mammalian expression 8xHis-Ub
Depositing lab: William Kaelin. Depositing organization: Dana-Farber Cancer Institute. Publication: The myeloma drug lenalidomide promotes the cereblon-dependent destruction of Ikaros proteins. Lu G, Middleton RE, Sun H, Naniong M, Ott CJ, Mitsiades CS, Wong KK, Bradner JE, Kaelin WG Jr. Science. 2014 Jan 17;343(6168):305-9. doi: 10.1126/science.1244917. Epub 2013 Nov 29. PubMed 24292623.
Backbone
  Vector backbone: pCMV
  Vector type: Mammalian Expression
Growth in bacteria
  Bacterial resistance: Kanamycin, 50 μg/mL
  Growth temperature: 37°C
  Growth strain: DH5alpha
  Copy number: Unknown
Gene/Insert
  Gene/Insert name: 8 tandem repeats of 6xHis-Ub (See comments below)
  Species: H. sapiens (human)
  Insert size (bp): 2200
  Promoter: CMV
  Tag / fusion protein: None
  Cloning method: Unknown
Terms and licenses: Academic/Nonprofit Terms; Industry Terms: Not Available to Industry
Depositor comments: Plasmid contains 8 6xHis Ub repeats that could not be completely sequenced with Next Generation Sequencing. Restriction digest with NheI and KpnI confirms the 8 repeats with a 2.2 kb band.
How to cite: pCMV-8xHis-Ub was a gift from William Kaelin (Addgene plasmid # 107392 ; http://n2t.net/addgene:107392 ; RRID:Addgene_107392)
