[The description below was written by a language model from this plasmid's Addgene catalogue record and pLannotate feature annotations shown in this document.]
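Description:
pCMV-8xHis-Ub is a mammalian expression plasmid on a pCMV backbone that drives production of histidine-tagged human ubiquitin from the human cytomegalovirus immediate early enhancer and promoter. The insert, recorded as about 2.2 kb, consists of eight tandem repeats of 6xHis-ubiquitin arranged head to tail, resembling a natural polyubiquitin precursor. Such precursors are normally cleaved by cellular deubiquitinating enzymes into monomers, which here would yield several His-tagged ubiquitin units per transcript, although the record does not describe this processing. An SV40 polyadenylation signal lies downstream of the insert.

For propagation in E. coli the plasmid carries a high-copy ColE1/pUC-type origin and is selected with kanamycin. The Tn5 NeoR/KanR gene sits behind both a bacterial (bla) promoter and the SV40 enhancer/early promoter, with an HSV TK polyadenylation signal, so the same marker could also confer G418 resistance in mammalian cells. An f1 origin is present as well.

The accompanying sequence record is incomplete. At 4,541 nt it resolves only two ubiquitin coding units, each preceded by a 6xHis tag, because the repetitive array could not be assembled fully by next-generation sequencing. The depositor instead confirmed all eight repeats by a restriction digest releasing a 2.2 kb fragment, so the real plasmid is larger than the annotated sequence.

Constructs of this kind are typically transfected into cells so that ubiquitin-conjugated proteins can be recovered by nickel-affinity pulldown. This fits the associated study of cereblon-dependent, lenalidomide-induced degradation of Ikaros proteins, but the record states only mammalian expression as the purpose.
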