Features (pLannotate 1.2.2; 18 found; start..end, strand, type, name):
    233..250     -  CDS            7xHis (fragment): 6xHis affinity tag
    260..487     -  CDS            UBIQ_CERCA: Experimental evidence at protein level: Swiss-Prot protein existence level 1. Ubiquitin exists either covalently attached to another protein, or free (unanchored). When covalently bound, it is conjugated to target proteins via an isopeptide bond either as a monomer (monoubiquitin), a polymer linked via different Lys residues of the ubiquitin (polyubiquitin chains) or a linear polymer linked via the initiator Met of the ubiquitin (linear polyubiquitin chains). Polyubiquitin chains, when attached to a target protein, have different functions depending on the Lys residue of the ubiquitin that is
    497..514     -  CDS            7xHis (fragment): 6xHis affinity tag
    543..746     -  promoter       CMV promoter: human cytomegalovirus (CMV) immediate early promoter
    747..1050    -  enhancer       CMV enhancer: human cytomegalovirus immediate early enhancer
   1225..1813    -  rep_origin     ori: high-copy-number ColE1/pMB1/pBR322/pUC origin of replication
   2035..2051    +  polyA_signal   bGH poly(A) signal (fragment): bovine growth hormone polyadenylation signal
   2142..2189    -  polyA_signal   HSV TK poly(A) signal: herpes simplex virus thymidine kinase polyadenylation signal (Cole and Stacy, 1985)
   2248..2400    -  CDS            ble (fragment): BLE_KLEPN - Experimental evidence at protein level: Swiss-Prot protein existence level 1. Binding protein with a strong affinity to the bleomycin family of antibiotics. Binds to CL990; an antimitotic-antibiotic compound. From Klebsiella pneumoniae.
   2421..3215    -  CDS            NeoR/KanR: aminoglycoside phosphotransferase from Tn5; aph(3')-II (or nptII); confers resistance to neomycin, kanamycin, and G418 (Geneticin®)
   3250..3607    -  promoter       SV40 promoter: SV40 enhancer and early promoter
   3609..3713    -  promoter       AmpR promoter: bla
   3740..4168    +  rep_origin     f1 ori (sequence partly withheld): f1 bacteriophage origin of replication; arrow indicates direction of (+) strand synthesis
   4202..4323    -  polyA_signal   SV40 poly(A) signal: SV40 polyadenylation signal
   4346..4430    -  CDS            large T antigen (fragment): large T antigen from SV40 (simian virus 40)
   4447..4490    -  misc_feature   MCS (fragment): multiple cloning site
   4504..4533    -  misc_feature   MCS (fragment): pBluescript multiple cloning site
   4537..223     -  CDS            UBIQ_CERCA (across the origin): Experimental evidence at protein level: Swiss-Prot protein existence level 1. Ubiquitin exists either covalently attached to another protein, or free (unanchored). When covalently bound, it is conjugated to target proteins via an isopeptide bond either as a monomer (monoubiquitin), a polymer linked via different Lys residues of the ubiquitin (polyubiquitin chains) or a linear polymer linked via the initiator Met of the ubiquitin (linear polyubiquitin chains). Polyubiquitin chains, when attached to a target protein, have different functions depending on the Lys residue of the ubiquitin that is
>Addgene plasmid #107392 | pCMV-8xHis-Ub | addgene full sequence | sequence record 271394 | Addgene NGS Result
CTCTGAGACGGAGGACCAGGTGCAGGGTGGACTCTTTCTGGATGTTGTAGTCAGACAGGGTGCGTCCATC
TTCCAGCTGTTTCCCAGCAAAGATCAACCTCTGCTGGTCAGGAGGGATGCCTTCCTTGTCTTGGATCTTT
GCCTTGACATTCTCAATGGTGTCACTCGGCTCCACTTCGAGAGTGATGGTCTTACCAGTCAGGGTCTTCA
CGAAGATCTGCATGCCTCTAGAGTGATGGTGATGGTGATGGCTAGTCATCCCACCTCTGAGACGGAGGAC
CAGGTGCAGGGTGGACTCTTTCTGGATGTTGTAGTCAGACAGGGTGCGTCCATCTTCCAGCTGTTTCCCA
GCAAAGATCAACCTCTGCTGGTCAGGAGGGATGCCTTCCTTGTCTTGGATCTTTGCCTTGACATTCTCAA
TGGTGTCACTCGGCTCCACTTCGAGAGTGATGGTCTTACCAGTCAGGGTCTTCACGAAGATCTGCATGCC
TCTAGAGTGATGGTGATGGTGATGGCTAGCGGATCTGACGGTTCACTAAACCAGCTCTGCTTATATAGAC
CTCCCACCGTACACGCCTACCGCCCATTTGCGTCAATGGGGCGGAGTTGTTACGACATTTTGGAAAGTCC
CGTTGATTTTGGTGCCAAAACAAACTCCCATTGACGTCAATGGGGTGGAGACTTGGAAATCCCCGTGAGT
CAAACCGCTATCCACGCCCATTGATGTACTGCCAAAACCGCATCACCATGGTAATAGCGATGACTAATAC
GTAGATGTACTGCCAAGTAGGAAAGTCCCATAAGGTCATGTACTGGGCATAATGCCAGGCGGGCCATTTA
CCGTCATTGACGTCAATAGGGGGCGTACTTGGCATATGATACACTTGATGTACTGCCAAGTGGGCAGTTT
ACCGTAAATACTCCACCCATTGACGTCAATGGAAAGTCCCTATTGGCGTTACTATGGGAACATACGTCAT
TATTGACGTCAATGGGCGGGGGTCGTTGGGCGGTCAGCCAGGCGGGCCATTTACCGTAAGTTATGTAACG
CGGAACTCCATATATGGGCTATGAACTAATGACCCCGTAATTGATTACTATTAATAACTAATGCATGGCG
GTAATACGGTTATCCACAGAATCAGGGGATAACGCAGGAAAGAACATGTGAGCAAAAGGCCAGCAAAAGG
CCAGGAACCGTAAAAAGGCCGCGTTGCTGGCGTTTTTCCATAGGCTCCGCCCCCCTGACGAGCATCACAA
AAATCGACGCTCAAGTCAGAGGTGGCGAAACCCGACAGGACTATAAAGATACCAGGCGTTTCCCCCTGGA
AGCTCCCTCGTGCGCTCTCCTGTTCCGACCCTGCCGCTTACCGGATACCTGTCCGCCTTTCTCCCTTCGG
GAAGCGTGGCGCTTTCTCATAGCTCACGCTGTAGGTATCTCAGTTCGGTGTAGGTCGTTCGCTCCAAGCT
GGGCTGTGTGCACGAACCCCCCGTTCAGCCCGACCGCTGCGCCTTATCCGGTAACTATCGTCTTGAGTCC
AACCCGGTAAGACACGACTTATCGCCACTGGCAGCAGCCACTGGTAACAGGATTAGCAGAGCGAGGTATG
TAGGCGGTGCTACAGAGTTCTTGAAGTGGTGGCCTAACTACGGCTACACTAGAAGAACAGTATTTGGTAT
CTGCGCTCTGCTGAAGCCAGTTACCTTCGGAAAAAGAGTTGGTAGCTCTTGATCCGGCAAACAAACCACC
GCTGGTAGCGGTGGTTTTTTTGTTTGCAAGCAGCAGATTACGCGCAGAAAAAAAGGATCTCAAGAAGATC
CTTTGATCTTTTCTACGGGGTCTGACGCTCAGTGGAACGAAAACTCACGTTAAGGGATTTTGGTCATGAG
ATTATCAAAAAGGATCTTCACCTAGATCCTTTTAAATTAAAAATGAAGTTTTAAATCAATCTAAAGTATA
TATGAGTAACCTGAGGCTATGGCAGGGCCTGCCGCCCCGACGTTGGCTGCGAGCCCTGGGCCTTCACCCG
AACTTGGGGGGTGGGGTGGGGAAAAGGAAGAAACGCGGGCGTATTGGCCCCAATGGGGTCTCGGTGGGGT
ATCGACAGAGTGCCAGCCCTGGGACCGAACCCCGCGTTTATGAACAAACGACCCAACACCGTGCGTTTTA
TTCTGTCTTTTTATTGCCGTCATAGCGCGGGTTCCTTCCGGTATTGTCTCCTTCCGTGTTTCAGTTAGCC
TCCCCCTAGGGTGGGCGAAGAACTCCAGCATGAGATCCCCGCGCTGGAGGATCATCCAGCCGGCGTCCCG
GAAAACGATTCCGAAGCCCAACCTTTCATAGAAGGCGGCGGTGGAATCGAAATCTCGTGATGGCAGGTTG
GGCGTCGCTTGGTCGGTCATTTCGAACCCCAGAGTCCCGCTCAGAAGAACTCGTCAAGAAGGCGATAGAA
GGCGATGCGCTGCGAATCGGGAGCGGCGATACCGTAAAGCACGAGGAAGCGGTCAGCCCATTCGCCGCCA
AGCTCTTCAGCAATATCACGGGTAGCCAACGCTATGTCCTGATAGCGGTCCGCCACACCCAGCCGGCCAC
AGTCGATGAATCCAGAAAAGCGGCCATTTTCCACCATGATATTCGGCAAGCAGGCATCGCCATGGGTCAC
GACGAGATCCTCGCCGTCGGGCATGCTCGCCTTGAGCCTGGCGAACAGTTCGGCTGGCGCGAGCCCCTGA
TGCTCTTCGTCCAGATCATCCTGATCGACAAGACCGGCTTCCATCCGAGTACGTGCTCGCTCGATGCGAT
GTTTCGCTTGGTGGTCGAATGGGCAGGTAGCCGGATCAAGCGTATGCAGCCGCCGCATTGCATCAGCCAT
GATGGATACTTTCTCGGCAGGAGCAAGGTGAGATGACAGGAGATCCTGCCCCGGCACTTCGCCCAATAGC
AGCCAGTCCCTTCCCGCTTCAGTGACAACGTCGAGCACAGCTGCGCAAGGAACGCCCGTCGTGGCCAGCC
ACGATAGCCGCGCTGCCTCGTCTTGCAGTTCATTCAGGGCACCGGACAGGTCGGTCTTGACAAAAAGAAC
CGGGCGCCCCTGCGCTGACAGCCGGAACACGGCGGCATCAGAGCAGCCGATTGTCTGTTGTGCCCAGTCA
TAGCCGAATAGCCTCTCCACCCAAGCGGCCGGAGAACCTGCGTGCAATCCATCTTGTTCAATCATGCGAA
ACGATCCTCATCCTGTCTCTTGATCGATCTTTGCAAAAGCCTAGGCCTCCAAAAAAGCCTCCTCACTACT
TCTGGAATAGCTCAGAGGCCGAGGCGGCCTCGGCCTCTGCATAAATAAAAAAAATTAGTCAGCCATGGGG
CGGAGAATGGGCGGAACTGGGCGGAGTTAGGGGCGGGATGGGCGGAGTTAGGGGCGGGACTATGGTTGCT
GACTAATTGAGATGCATGCTTTGCATACTTCTGCCTGCTGGGGAGCCTGGGGACTTTCCACACCTGGTTG
CTGACTAATTGAGATGCATGCTTTGCATACTTCTGCCTGCTGGGGAGCCTGGGGACTTTCCACACCCTAA
CTGACACACATTCCACAGCTGGTTCTTTCCGCCTCAGGACTCTTCCTTTTTCAATATTATTGAAGCATTT
ATCAGGGTTATTGTCTCATGAGCGGATACATATTTGAATGTATTTAGAAAAATAAACAAATAGGGGTTCC
GCGCACATTTCCCCGAAAAGTGCCACCTG
[124 nt withheld, positions 3740-3863]
C
[91 nt withheld, positions 3865-3955]
A
[49 nt withheld, positions 3957-4005]
CCTTTGACGTTGGAGTCCACGTTCTTT
[37 nt withheld, positions 4033-4069]
ACCCTATCTCGGTCTATTCTTTTGATTTATAAGGGATTTTGCCGATTTCGGCCTATTGGTTAAAAAATGA
GCTGATTTAACAAAAATTTAACGCGAATTTTAACAAAATATTAACGCTTACAATTTACGCGTTAAGATAC
ATTGATGAGTTTGGACAAACCACAACTAGAATGCAGTGAAAAAAATGCTTTATTTGTGAAATTTGTGATG
CTATTGCTTTATTTGTAACCATTATAAGCTGCAATAAACAAGTTAACAACAACAATTGCATTCATTTTAT
GTTTCAGGTTCAGGGGGAGGTGTGGGAGGTTTTTTAAAGCAAGTAAAACCTCTACAAATGTGGTATGGCT
GATTATGATCAGTTATCTAGATCCGGTGGATCCCGGGCCCGCGGTACCGTCGACTGCAGAATTCGAAGCT
TATTAGGTCAGTCAGAATTCCTGCAGCCCGGGGGATCCACTAGTCATCCCAC
